Addgene plasmid #160845: PXWS80LBS40tetO
Purpose: LBS-tetO hybrid sponge with 80 repeats of LBS and 40 repeats of tetO
Depositing lab: Baojun Wang. Depositing organization: University of Edinburgh. Publication: Synthetic protein-binding DNA sponge as a tool to tune gene expression and mitigate protein toxicity. Wan X, Pinto F, Yu L, Wang B. Nat Commun. 2020 Nov 24;11(1):5961. doi: 10.1038/s41467-020-19552-9. PubMed 33235249.
Backbone
  Vector backbone: pSB3K3
  Backbone size w/o insert (bp): 2672
  Vector type: Synthetic Biology
Growth in bacteria
  Bacterial resistance: Kanamycin, 50 μg/mL
  Growth temperature: 30°C
  Growth strain: NEB Stable
  Copy number: Low Copy
Gene/Insert
  Gene/Insert name: (80 X LBS)-(40 X tetO)-t
  Species: Synthetic
  Insert size (bp): 7329
  Cloning method: Restriction Enzyme; 5′ cloning site EcoRI (not destroyed); 3′ cloning site PstI (not destroyed)
  Sequencing primers: 5′ TGCCACCTGACGTCTAAGAA; 3′ ATTACCGCCTTTGAGTGAGC
Terms and licenses: Academic/Nonprofit Terms; Industry Terms: Not Available to Industry
Depositor comments: This plasmid may be prone to recombination. It is recommended to screen multiple DNA preparations from cultures started from single colonies.
How to cite: PXWS80LBS40tetO was a gift from Baojun Wang (Addgene plasmid # 160845 ; http://n2t.net/addgene:160845 ; RRID:Addgene_160845)
