[The description below was written by a language model from this plasmid's Addgene catalogue record and pLannotate feature annotations shown in this document.]
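Description:
PXWS80LBS40tetO is a bacterial synthetic-biology plasmid that acts as a protein-binding "DNA sponge". It carries no expressed gene, only a long array of decoy operator sites. It is built on the BioBrick backbone pSB3K3, which replicates from the p15A origin, is listed as low copy, and is selected with kanamycin through the aph(3')-Ia KanR gene. p15A is compatible with ColE1-type origins, so the sponge can share a cell with a second plasmid carrying the circuit to be tuned. The annotation software also reports short bom, RSF ori and β-lactamase fragments in the backbone. These are partial matches and are unlikely to be functional elements.

The synthetic insert of about 7.3 kb sits between the BioBrick prefix and suffix, with the EcoRI and PstI cloning sites retained. It consists of 80 repeats of LBS followed by 40 repeats of tetO, closed by an rrnB T1 and T7Te double terminator. The record does not expand "LBS" or name the protein that binds it, and the roughly 5.4 kb region after the prefix where those repeats should lie has no annotated features. The downstream tetO block appears as 40 short hits variously labelled tet operator, PLtetO-1, H1-2O2, tight TRE or tetracycline response element fragments. They recur in a regular pattern of ten and reflect individual TetR operator sites in slightly different flanking contexts, not real promoters.

By titrating TetR and the LBS-binding protein away from their functional targets, the hybrid sponge is meant to tune gene expression and mitigate protein toxicity. The depositor warns that this highly repetitive array may be prone to recombination, which fits the listed recombination-tolerant host strain.
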