Features (pLannotate 1.2.2; 50 found; start..end, strand, type, name):
    141..956     -  CDS            KanR: aminoglycoside phosphotransferase; aph(3')-Ia; confers resistance to kanamycin in bacteria or G418 (Geneticin®) in eukaryotes
   1283..1309    +  misc_feature   bom (fragment): basis of mobility region from pBR322
   1408..1463    -  rep_origin     RSF ori (fragment): Plasmids containing the RSF 1030 origin of replication can be propagated in E. coli cells that contain additional plasmids with compatible origins.
   1551..2095    -  rep_origin     p15A ori: Plasmids containing the medium-copy-number p15A origin of replication can be propagated in E. coli cells that contain a second plasmid with the ColE1 origin.
   2261..2506    -  CDS            bla(M) (fragment): β-lactamase lacking the signal sequence; bla(M); allows cytosolic expression of β-lactamase
   2585..2628    -  terminator     bacterial terminator: putative bacterial transcription terminator
   2631..2652    +  misc_feature   BioBrick prefix: BioBrick prefix for parts that do not start with "ATG"
   8031..8052    +  promoter       PLtetO-1 promoter (fragment): modified phage lambda PL promoter with tet operator sites (Lutz and Bujard, 1997)
   8077..8096    +  promoter       PLtetO-1 promoter (fragment): modified phage lambda PL promoter with tet operator sites (Lutz and Bujard, 1997)
   8127..8145    +  protein_bind   tet operator: tetO; bacterial operator O2 for the tetR and tetA genes tetracycline repressor TetR
   8159..8177    +  protein_bind   tet operator: tetO; bacterial operator O2 for the tetR and tetA genes tetracycline repressor TetR
   8201..8221    +  promoter       PLtetO-1 promoter (fragment): modified phage lambda PL promoter with tet operator sites (Lutz and Bujard, 1997)
   8247..8268    +  promoter       H1-2O2 promoter (fragment): doxycycline-inducible variant of the human H1 RNA promoter (Henriksen et al., 2007)
   8286..8307    +  promoter       tight TRE promoter (fragment): Tet-responsive promoter PTight, consisting of seven tet operator sequences followed by the minimal CMV promoter
   8336..8357    +  protein_bind   tetracycline response element (fragment): contains seven copies of the tetracycline operator tetO tetracycline repressor TetR
   8386..8408    +  promoter       PLtetO-1 promoter (fragment): modified phage lambda PL promoter with tet operator sites (Lutz and Bujard, 1997)
   8428..8450    +  promoter       H1-2O2 promoter (fragment): doxycycline-inducible variant of the human H1 RNA promoter (Henriksen et al., 2007)
   8491..8512    +  promoter       PLtetO-1 promoter (fragment): modified phage lambda PL promoter with tet operator sites (Lutz and Bujard, 1997)
   8537..8556    +  promoter       PLtetO-1 promoter (fragment): modified phage lambda PL promoter with tet operator sites (Lutz and Bujard, 1997)
   8587..8605    +  protein_bind   tet operator: tetO; bacterial operator O2 for the tetR and tetA genes tetracycline repressor TetR
   8619..8637    +  protein_bind   tet operator: tetO; bacterial operator O2 for the tetR and tetA genes tetracycline repressor TetR
   8661..8681    +  promoter       PLtetO-1 promoter (fragment): modified phage lambda PL promoter with tet operator sites (Lutz and Bujard, 1997)
   8707..8728    +  promoter       H1-2O2 promoter (fragment): doxycycline-inducible variant of the human H1 RNA promoter (Henriksen et al., 2007)
   8746..8767    +  promoter       tight TRE promoter (fragment): Tet-responsive promoter PTight, consisting of seven tet operator sequences followed by the minimal CMV promoter
   8796..8817    +  protein_bind   tetracycline response element (fragment): contains seven copies of the tetracycline operator tetO tetracycline repressor TetR
   8846..8868    +  promoter       PLtetO-1 promoter (fragment): modified phage lambda PL promoter with tet operator sites (Lutz and Bujard, 1997)
   8888..8910    +  promoter       H1-2O2 promoter (fragment): doxycycline-inducible variant of the human H1 RNA promoter (Henriksen et al., 2007)
   8951..8972    +  promoter       PLtetO-1 promoter (fragment): modified phage lambda PL promoter with tet operator sites (Lutz and Bujard, 1997)
   8997..9016    +  promoter       PLtetO-1 promoter (fragment): modified phage lambda PL promoter with tet operator sites (Lutz and Bujard, 1997)
   9047..9065    +  protein_bind   tet operator: tetO; bacterial operator O2 for the tetR and tetA genes tetracycline repressor TetR
   9079..9097    +  protein_bind   tet operator: tetO; bacterial operator O2 for the tetR and tetA genes tetracycline repressor TetR
   9121..9141    +  promoter       PLtetO-1 promoter (fragment): modified phage lambda PL promoter with tet operator sites (Lutz and Bujard, 1997)
   9167..9188    +  promoter       H1-2O2 promoter (fragment): doxycycline-inducible variant of the human H1 RNA promoter (Henriksen et al., 2007)
   9206..9227    +  promoter       tight TRE promoter (fragment): Tet-responsive promoter PTight, consisting of seven tet operator sequences followed by the minimal CMV promoter
   9256..9277    +  protein_bind   tetracycline response element (fragment): contains seven copies of the tetracycline operator tetO tetracycline repressor TetR
   9306..9328    +  promoter       PLtetO-1 promoter (fragment): modified phage lambda PL promoter with tet operator sites (Lutz and Bujard, 1997)
   9348..9370    +  promoter       H1-2O2 promoter (fragment): doxycycline-inducible variant of the human H1 RNA promoter (Henriksen et al., 2007)
   9411..9432    +  promoter       PLtetO-1 promoter (fragment): modified phage lambda PL promoter with tet operator sites (Lutz and Bujard, 1997)
   9457..9476    +  promoter       PLtetO-1 promoter (fragment): modified phage lambda PL promoter with tet operator sites (Lutz and Bujard, 1997)
   9507..9525    +  protein_bind   tet operator: tetO; bacterial operator O2 for the tetR and tetA genes tetracycline repressor TetR
   9539..9557    +  protein_bind   tet operator: tetO; bacterial operator O2 for the tetR and tetA genes tetracycline repressor TetR
   9581..9601    +  promoter       PLtetO-1 promoter (fragment): modified phage lambda PL promoter with tet operator sites (Lutz and Bujard, 1997)
   9627..9648    +  promoter       H1-2O2 promoter (fragment): doxycycline-inducible variant of the human H1 RNA promoter (Henriksen et al., 2007)
   9666..9687    +  promoter       tight TRE promoter (fragment): Tet-responsive promoter PTight, consisting of seven tet operator sequences followed by the minimal CMV promoter
   9716..9737    +  protein_bind   tetracycline response element (fragment): contains seven copies of the tetracycline operator tetO tetracycline repressor TetR
   9766..9788    +  promoter       PLtetO-1 promoter (fragment): modified phage lambda PL promoter with tet operator sites (Lutz and Bujard, 1997)
   9808..9830    +  promoter       H1-2O2 promoter (fragment): doxycycline-inducible variant of the human H1 RNA promoter (Henriksen et al., 2007)
   9861..9932    +  terminator     rrnB T1 terminator: transcription terminator T1 from the E. coli rrnB gene
   9948..9975    +  terminator     T7Te terminator: phage T7 early transcription terminator
   9982..1       +  misc_feature   BioBrick suffix (across the origin): universal suffix for all parts
>Addgene plasmid #160845 | PXWS80LBS40tetO | addgene full sequence | sequence record 317053 | Addgene NGS Result
GGCTTCCTCGCTCACTGACTCGCTGCGCTCGGTCGTTCGGCTGCGGCGAGCGGTATCAGCTCACTCAAAG
GCGGTAATCTCGAGTCCCGTCAAGTCAGCGTAATGCTCTGCCAGTGTTACAACCAATTAACCAATTCTGA
TTAGAAAAACTCATCGAGCATCAAATGAAACTGCAATTTATTCATATCAGGATTATCGATACCATATTTT
TGAAAAAGCCGTTTCTGTAATGAAGGAGAAAACTCACCGAGGCAGTTCCATAGGATGGCAAGATCCTGGT
ATCGGTCTGCGATTCCGACTCGTCCAACATCAATACAACCTATTAATTTCCCCTCGTCAAAAATAAGGTT
ATCAAGTGAGAAATCACCATGAGTGACGACTGAATCCGGTGAGAATGGCAAAAGCTTATGCATTTCTTTC
CAGACTTGTTCAACAGGCCAGCCATTACGCTCGTCATCAAAATCACTCGCATCAACCAAACCGTTATTCA
TTCGTGATTGCGCCTGAGCGAGACGAAATACGCGATCGCTGTTAAAAGGACAATTACAAACAGGAATCGA
ATGCAACCGGCGCAGGAACACTGCCAGCGCATCAACAATATTTTCACCTGAATCAGGATATTCTTCTAAT
ACCTGGAATGCTGTTTTCCCGGGGATCGCAGTGGTGAGTAACCATGCATCATCAGGAGTACGGATAAAAT
GCTTGATGGTCGGAAGAGGCATAAATTCCGTCAGCCAGTTTAGTCTGACCATCTCATCTGTAACATCATT
GGCAACGCTACCTTTGCCATGTTTCAGAAACAACTCTGGCGCATCGGGCTTCCCATACAATCGATAGATT
GTCGCACCTGATTGCCCGACATTATCGCGAGCCCATTTATACCCATATAAATCAGCATCCATGTTGGAAT
TTAATCGCGGCCTGGAGCAAGACGTTTCCCGTTGAATATGGCTCATAACACCCCTTGTATTACTGTTTAT
GTAAGCAGACAGTTTTATTGTTCATGATGATATATTTTTATCTTGTGCAATGTAACATCAGAGATTTTGA
GACACAACGTGGCTTTGTTGAATAAATCGAACTTTTGCTGAGTTGAAGGATCAGATCACGCATCTTCCCG
ACAACGCAGACCGTTCCGTGGCAAAGCAAAAGTTCAAAATCACCAACTGGTCCACCTACAACAAAGCTCT
CATCAACCGTGGCTCCCTCACTTTCTGGCTGGATGATGGGGCGATTCAGGCCTGGTATGAGTCAGCAACA
CCTTCTTCACGAGGCAGACCTCAGCGCTAGCGGAGTGTATACTGGCTTACTATGTTGGCACTGATGAGGG
TGTCAGTGAAGTGCTTCATGTGGCAGGAGAAAAAAGGCTGCACCGGTGCGTCAGCAGAATATGTGATACA
GGATATATTCCGCTTCCTCGCTCACTGACTCGCTACGCTCGGTCGTTCGACTGCGGCGAGCGGAAATGGC
TTACGAACGGGGCGGAGATTTCCTGGAAGATGCCAGGAAGATACTTAACAGGGAAGTGAGAGGGCCGCGG
CAAAGCCGTTTTTCCATAGGCTCCGCCCCCTGACAAGCATCACGAAATCTGACGCTCAAATCAGTGGTGG
CGAAACCCGACAGGACTATAAAGATACCAGGCGTTTCCCCCTGGCGGCTCCCTCGTGCGCTCTCCTGTTC
CTGCCTTTCGGTTTACCGGTGTCATTCCGCTGTTATGGCCGCGTTTGTCTCATTCCACGCCTGACACTCA
GTTCCGGGTAGGCAGTTCGCTCCAAGCTGGACTGTATGCACGAACCCCCCGTTCAGTCCGACCGCTGCGC
CTTATCCGGTAACTATCGTCTTGAGTCCAACCCGGAAAGACATGCAAAAGCACCACTGGCAGCAGCCACT
GGTAATTGATTTAGAGGAGTTAGTCTTGAAGTCATGCGCCGGTTAAGGCTAAACTGAAAGGACAAGTTTT
GGTGACTGCGCTCCTCCAAGCCAGTTACCTCGGTTCAAAGAGTTGGTAGCTCAGAGAACCTTCAAAAAAC
CGCCCTGCAAGGCGGTTTTTTCGTTTTCAGAGCAAGAGATTACGCGCAGACCAAAACGATCTCAAGAAGA
TCATCTTATTAAGGGGTCTGACGCTCAGTGGAACGAAAACTCACGTTAAGGGATTTTGGTCATGAGATTA
TCAAAAAGGATCTTCACCTAGATCCTTTTAAATTAAAAATGAAGTTTTAAATCAATCTAAAGTATATATG
AGTAAACTTGGTCTGACAGTTACCAATGCTTAATCAGTGAGGCACCTATCTCAGCGATCTGTCTATTTCG
TTCATCCATAGTTGCCTGACTCCCCGTCGTGTAGATAACTACGATACGGGAGGGCTTACCATCTGGCCCC
AGTGCTGCAATGATACCGCGAGACCCACGCTCACCGGCTCCAGATTTATCAGCAATAAACCAGCCAGCCG
GAAGGGCCGAGCGCAGAAGTGGTCCTGCAACTTTATCCGCCTCCATCCAGTCTATTCCATGGTGCCACCT
GACGTCTAAGAAACCATTATTATCATGACATTAACCTATAAAAATAGGCGTATCACGAGGCAGAATTTCA
GATAAAAAAAATCCTTAGCTTTCGCTAAGGATGATTTCTGGAATTCGCGGCCGCTTCTAGAGGCTCATAC
TGCGTAAGAGTCTTTAACATAAGCACCTGTAGGATCGTACAGGTTTACGCTAGGCTCCTTTGTCAAAAGT
GATCGCTAACATAAGCACCTGTAGGATCGTACAGGTTTACGCCTTCACGGGATAATGTGTTCTACAACAT
AAGCACCTGTAGGATCGTACAGGTTTACGCGCTTAAGTCAATCCAATGCGTTCAGGTGCAACATAAGCAC
CTGTAGGATCGTACAGGTTTACGCAACTCCGTCATCGTGGATGTCAATATTGGCAACATAAGCACCTGTA
GGATCGTACAGGTTTACGCTTGATTTCACCGCTGGCGTCAATGAGTGCTCATACTGCGTAAGAGTCTTTA
ACATAAGCACCTGTAGGATCGTACAGGTTTACGCTAGGCTCCTTTGTCAAAAGTGATCGCTAACATAAGC
ACCTGTAGGATCGTACAGGTTTACGCCTTCACGGGATAATGTGTTCTACAACATAAGCACCTGTAGGATC
GTACAGGTTTACGCGCTTAAGTCAATCCAATGCGTTCAGGTGCAACATAAGCACCTGTAGGATCGTACAG
GTTTACGCAACTCCGTCATCGTGGATGTCAATATTGGCAACATAAGCACCTGTAGGATCGTACAGGTTTA
CGCTTGATTTCACCGCTGGCGTCAATTTCCGCTCATACTGCGTAAGAGTCTTTAACATAAGCACCTGTAG
GATCGTACAGGTTTACGCTAGGCTCCTTTGTCAAAAGTGATCGCTAACATAAGCACCTGTAGGATCGTAC
AGGTTTACGCCTTCACGGGATAATGTGTTCTACAACATAAGCACCTGTAGGATCGTACAGGTTTACGCGC
TTAAGTCAATCCAATGCGTTCAGGTGCAACATAAGCACCTGTAGGATCGTACAGGTTTACGCAACTCCGT
CATCGTGGATGTCAATATTGGCAACATAAGCACCTGTAGGATCGTACAGGTTTACGCTTGATTTCACCGC
TGGCGTCAATGACTGCTCATACTGCGTAAGAGTCTTTAACATAAGCACCTGTAGGATCGTACAGGTTTAC
GCTAGGCTCCTTTGTCAAAAGTGATCGCTAACATAAGCACCTGTAGGATCGTACAGGTTTACGCCTTCAC
GGGATAATGTGTTCTACAACATAAGCACCTGTAGGATCGTACAGGTTTACGCGCTTAAGTCAATCCAATG
CGTTCAGGTGCAACATAAGCACCTGTAGGATCGTACAGGTTTACGCAACTCCGTCATCGTGGATGTCAAT
ATTGGCAACATAAGCACCTGTAGGATCGTACAGGTTTACGCTTGATTTCACCGCTGGCGTCAATTACTAG
AGGCTCATACTGCGTAAGAGTCTTTAACATAAGCACCTGTAGGATCGTACAGGTTTACGCTAGGCTCCTT
TGTCAAAAGTGATCGCTAACATAAGCACCTGTAGGATCGTACAGGTTTACGCCTTCACGGGATAATGTGT
TCTACAACATAAGCACCTGTAGGATCGTACAGGTTTACGCGCTTAAGTCAATCCAATGCGTTCAGGTGCA
ACATAAGCACCTGTAGGATCGTACAGGTTTACGCAACTCCGTCATCGTGGATGTCAATATTGGCAACATA
AGCACCTGTAGGATCGTACAGGTTTACGCTTGATTTCACCGCTGGCGTCAATGAGTGCTCATACTGCGTA
AGAGTCTTTAACATAAGCACCTGTAGGATCGTACAGGTTTACGCTAGGCTCCTTTGTCAAAAGTGATCGC
TAACATAAGCACCTGTAGGATCGTACAGGTTTACGCCTTCACGGGATAATGTGTTCTACAACATAAGCAC
CTGTAGGATCGTACAGGTTTACGCGCTTAAGTCAATCCAATGCGTTCAGGTGCAACATAAGCACCTGTAG
GATCGTACAGGTTTACGCAACTCCGTCATCGTGGATGTCAATATTGGCAACATAAGCACCTGTAGGATCG
TACAGGTTTACGCTTGATTTCACCGCTGGCGTCAATTTCCGCTCATACTGCGTAAGAGTCTTTAACATAA
GCACCTGTAGGATCGTACAGGTTTACGCTAGGCTCCTTTGTCAAAAGTGATCGCTAACATAAGCACCTGT
AGGATCGTACAGGTTTACGCCTTCACGGGATAATGTGTTCTACAACATAAGCACCTGTAGGATCGTACAG
GTTTACGCGCTTAAGTCAATCCAATGCGTTCAGGTGCAACATAAGCACCTGTAGGATCGTACAGGTTTAC
GCAACTCCGTCATCGTGGATGTCAATATTGGCAACATAAGCACCTGTAGGATCGTACAGGTTTACGCTTG
ATTTCACCGCTGGCGTCAATGACTGCTCATACTGCGTAAGAGTCTTTAACATAAGCACCTGTAGGATCGT
ACAGGTTTACGCTAGGCTCCTTTGTCAAAAGTGATCGCTAACATAAGCACCTGTAGGATCGTACAGGTTT
ACGCCTTCACGGGATAATGTGTTCTACAACATAAGCACCTGTAGGATCGTACAGGTTTACGCGCTTAAGT
CAATCCAATGCGTTCAGGTGCAACATAAGCACCTGTAGGATCGTACAGGTTTACGCAACTCCGTCATCGT
GGATGTCAATATTGGCAACATAAGCACCTGTAGGATCGTACAGGTTTACGCTTGATTTCACCGCTGGCGT
CAATTACTAGAGGCTCATACTGCGTAAGAGTCTTTAACATAAGCACCTGTAGGATCGTACAGGTTTACGC
TAGGCTCCTTTGTCAAAAGTGATCGCTAACATAAGCACCTGTAGGATCGTACAGGTTTACGCCTTCACGG
GATAATGTGTTCTACAACATAAGCACCTGTAGGATCGTACAGGTTTACGCGCTTAAGTCAATCCAATGCG
TTCAGGTGCAACATAAGCACCTGTAGGATCGTACAGGTTTACGCAACTCCGTCATCGTGGATGTCAATAT
TGGCAACATAAGCACCTGTAGGATCGTACAGGTTTACGCTTGATTTCACCGCTGGCGTCAATGAGTGCTC
ATACTGCGTAAGAGTCTTTAACATAAGCACCTGTAGGATCGTACAGGTTTACGCTAGGCTCCTTTGTCAA
AAGTGATCGCTAACATAAGCACCTGTAGGATCGTACAGGTTTACGCCTTCACGGGATAATGTGTTCTACA
ACATAAGCACCTGTAGGATCGTACAGGTTTACGCGCTTAAGTCAATCCAATGCGTTCAGGTGCAACATAA
GCACCTGTAGGATCGTACAGGTTTACGCAACTCCGTCATCGTGGATGTCAATATTGGCAACATAAGCACC
TGTAGGATCGTACAGGTTTACGCTTGATTTCACCGCTGGCGTCAATTTCCGCTCATACTGCGTAAGAGTC
TTTAACATAAGCACCTGTAGGATCGTACAGGTTTACGCTAGGCTCCTTTGTCAAAAGTGATCGCTAACAT
AAGCACCTGTAGGATCGTACAGGTTTACGCCTTCACGGGATAATGTGTTCTACAACATAAGCACCTGTAG
GATCGTACAGGTTTACGCGCTTAAGTCAATCCAATGCGTTCAGGTGCAACATAAGCACCTGTAGGATCGT
ACAGGTTTACGCAACTCCGTCATCGTGGATGTCAATATTGGCAACATAAGCACCTGTAGGATCGTACAGG
TTTACGCTTGATTTCACCGCTGGCGTCAATGACTGCTCATACTGCGTAAGAGTCTTTAACATAAGCACCT
GTAGGATCGTACAGGTTTACGCTAGGCTCCTTTGTCAAAAGTGATCGCTAACATAAGCACCTGTAGGATC
GTACAGGTTTACGCCTTCACGGGATAATGTGTTCTACAACATAAGCACCTGTAGGATCGTACAGGTTTAC
GCGCTTAAGTCAATCCAATGCGTTCAGGTGCAACATAAGCACCTGTAGGATCGTACAGGTTTACGCAACT
CCGTCATCGTGGATGTCAATATTGGCAACATAAGCACCTGTAGGATCGTACAGGTTTACGCTTGATTTCA
CCGCTGGCGTCAATTACTAGAGGCTCATACTGCGTAAGAGTCTTTAACATAAGCACCTGTAGGATCGTAC
AGGTTTACGCTAGGCTCCTTTGTCAAAAGTGATCGCTAACATAAGCACCTGTAGGATCGTACAGGTTTAC
GCCTTCACGGGATAATGTGTTCTACAACATAAGCACCTGTAGGATCGTACAGGTTTACGCGCTTAAGTCA
ATCCAATGCGTTCAGGTGCAACATAAGCACCTGTAGGATCGTACAGGTTTACGCAACTCCGTCATCGTGG
ATGTCAATATTGGCAACATAAGCACCTGTAGGATCGTACAGGTTTACGCTTGATTTCACCGCTGGCGTCA
ATGAGTGCTCATACTGCGTAAGAGTCTTTAACATAAGCACCTGTAGGATCGTACAGGTTTACGCTAGGCT
CCTTTGTCAAAAGTGATCGCTAACATAAGCACCTGTAGGATCGTACAGGTTTACGCCTTCACGGGATAAT
GTGTTCTACAACATAAGCACCTGTAGGATCGTACAGGTTTACGCGCTTAAGTCAATCCAATGCGTTCAGG
TGCAACATAAGCACCTGTAGGATCGTACAGGTTTACGCAACTCCGTCATCGTGGATGTCAATATTGGCAA
CATAAGCACCTGTAGGATCGTACAGGTTTACGCTTGATTTCACCGCTGGCGTCAATTTCCGCTCATACTG
CGTAAGAGTCTTTAACATAAGCACCTGTAGGATCGTACAGGTTTACGCTAGGCTCCTTTGTCAAAAGTGA
TCGCTAACATAAGCACCTGTAGGATCGTACAGGTTTACGCCTTCACGGGATAATGTGTTCTACAACATAA
GCACCTGTAGGATCGTACAGGTTTACGCGCTTAAGTCAATCCAATGCGTTCAGGTGCAACATAAGCACCT
GTAGGATCGTACAGGTTTACGCAACTCCGTCATCGTGGATGTCAATATTGGCAACATAAGCACCTGTAGG
ATCGTACAGGTTTACGCTTGATTTCACCGCTGGCGTCAATGACTGCTCATACTGCGTAAGAGTCTTTAAC
ATAAGCACCTGTAGGATCGTACAGGTTTACGCTAGGCTCCTTTGTCAAAAGTGATCGCTAACATAAGCAC
CTGTAGGATCGTACAGGTTTACGCCTTCACGGGATAATGTGTTCTACAACATAAGCACCTGTAGGATCGT
ACAGGTTTACGCGCTTAAGTCAATCCAATGCGTTCAGGTGCAACATAAGCACCTGTAGGATCGTACAGGT
TTACGCAACTCCGTCATCGTGGATGTCAATATTGGCAACATAAGCACCTGTAGGATCGTACAGGTTTACG
CTTGATTTCACCGCTGGCGTCAATTACTAGAGATCGATTTTAGAGCTGCCTCCCTATCAGTGATAGAGAT
TGCTACAACTGCAAGGTAGTCCCGGTATCCCTATCAGTGATAGAGACTGATAGCTACGAGTCTGAGATCC
TACTTGTCCCTATCAGTGATAGAGACAGTACCGAGTTTTCCCTATCAGTGATAGAGAGCTCATACTGCGA
CAGAGTCTTTTCCCTATCAGTGATAGAGATAGGCTCCTTTGTCAAAAGTGATCGCTTCCCTATCAGTGAT
AGAGACTTCACGGGATAATGTGTTCTACTCCCTATCAGTGATAGAGAGCTTAAGTCAATCCAATGCGTTC
AGGTGCTCCCTATCAGTGATAGAGAAACTCCGTCATCGTGGATGTCAATACTGACTCCCTATCAGTGATA
GAGATTGATTTCACCGCTGGCGTCAATTCCCTATCAGTGATAGAGACTTAGGTGTCCCTAGAATTACTAG
AGATCGATTTTAGAGCTGCCTCCCTATCAGTGATAGAGATTGCTACAACTGCAAGGTAGTCCCGGTATCC
CTATCAGTGATAGAGACTGATAGCTACGAGTCTGAGATCCTACTTGTCCCTATCAGTGATAGAGACAGTA
CCGAGTTTTCCCTATCAGTGATAGAGAGCTCATACTGCGACAGAGTCTTTTCCCTATCAGTGATAGAGAT
AGGCTCCTTTGTCAAAAGTGATCGCTTCCCTATCAGTGATAGAGACTTCACGGGATAATGTGTTCTACTC
CCTATCAGTGATAGAGAGCTTAAGTCAATCCAATGCGTTCAGGTGCTCCCTATCAGTGATAGAGAAACTC
CGTCATCGTGGATGTCAATACTGACTCCCTATCAGTGATAGAGATTGATTTCACCGCTGGCGTCAATTCC
CTATCAGTGATAGAGACTTAGGTGTCCCTAGAATTACTAGAGATCGATTTTAGAGCTGCCTCCCTATCAG
TGATAGAGATTGCTACAACTGCAAGGTAGTCCCGGTATCCCTATCAGTGATAGAGACTGATAGCTACGAG
TCTGAGATCCTACTTGTCCCTATCAGTGATAGAGACAGTACCGAGTTTTCCCTATCAGTGATAGAGAGCT
CATACTGCGACAGAGTCTTTTCCCTATCAGTGATAGAGATAGGCTCCTTTGTCAAAAGTGATCGCTTCCC
TATCAGTGATAGAGACTTCACGGGATAATGTGTTCTACTCCCTATCAGTGATAGAGAGCTTAAGTCAATC
CAATGCGTTCAGGTGCTCCCTATCAGTGATAGAGAAACTCCGTCATCGTGGATGTCAATACTGACTCCCT
ATCAGTGATAGAGATTGATTTCACCGCTGGCGTCAATTCCCTATCAGTGATAGAGACTTAGGTGTCCCTA
GAATTACTAGAGATCGATTTTAGAGCTGCCTCCCTATCAGTGATAGAGATTGCTACAACTGCAAGGTAGT
CCCGGTATCCCTATCAGTGATAGAGACTGATAGCTACGAGTCTGAGATCCTACTTGTCCCTATCAGTGAT
AGAGACAGTACCGAGTTTTCCCTATCAGTGATAGAGAGCTCATACTGCGACAGAGTCTTTTCCCTATCAG
TGATAGAGATAGGCTCCTTTGTCAAAAGTGATCGCTTCCCTATCAGTGATAGAGACTTCACGGGATAATG
TGTTCTACTCCCTATCAGTGATAGAGAGCTTAAGTCAATCCAATGCGTTCAGGTGCTCCCTATCAGTGAT
AGAGAAACTCCGTCATCGTGGATGTCAATACTGACTCCCTATCAGTGATAGAGATTGATTTCACCGCTGG
CGTCAATTCCCTATCAGTGATAGAGACTTAGGTGTCCCTAGAATTACTAGAGCCAGGCATCAAATAAAAC
GAAAGGCTCAGTCGAAAGACTGGGCCTTTCGTTTTATCTGTTGTTTGTCGGTGAACGCTCTCTACTAGAG
TCACACTGGCTCACCTTCGGGTGGGCCTTTCTGCGTTTATATACTAGTAGCGGCCGCTGCA
