>Addgene plasmid #160845 | PXWS80LBS40tetO | depositor partial sequence | sequence record 311346 | (80 X LBS)-(40 X tetO)-t
GCTCATACTGCGTAAGAGTCTTTAACATAAGCACCTGTAGGATCGTACAGGTTTACGCTAGGCTCCTTTG
TCAAAAGTGATCGCTAACATAAGCACCTGTAGGATCGTACAGGTTTACGCCTTCACGGGATAATGTGTTC
TACAACATAAGCACCTGTAGGATCGTACAGGTTTACGCGCTTAAGTCAATCCAATGCGTTCAGGTGCAAC
ATAAGCACCTGTAGGATCGTACAGGTTTACGCAACTCCGTCATCGTGGATGTCAATATTGGCAACATAAG
CACCTGTAGGATCGTACAGGTTTACGCTTGATTTCACCGCTGGCGTCAATGAGTGCTCATACTGCGTAAG
AGTCTTTAACATAAGCACCTGTAGGATCGTACAGGTTTACGCTAGGCTCCTTTGTCAAAAGTGATCGCTA
ACATAAGCACCTGTAGGATCGTACAGGTTTACGCCTTCACGGGATAATGTGTTCTACAACATAAGCACCT
GTAGGATCGTACAGGTTTACGCGCTTAAGTCAATCCAATGCGTTCAGGTGCAACATAAGCACCTGTAGGA
TCGTACAGGTTTACGCAACTCCGTCATCGTGGATGTCAATATTGGCAACATAAGCACCTGTAGGATCGTA
CAGGTTTACGCTTGATTTCACCGCTGGCGTCAATTTCCGCTCATACTGCGTAAGAGTCTTTAACATAAGC
ACCTGTAGGATCGTACAGGTTTACGCTAGGCTCCTTTGTCAAAAGTGATCGCTAACATAAGCACCTGTAG
GATCGTACAGGTTTACGCCTTCACGGGATAATGTGTTCTACAACATAAGCACCTGTAGGATCGTACAGGT
TTACGCGCTTAAGTCAATCCAATGCGTTCAGGTGCAACATAAGCACCTGTAGGATCGTACAGGTTTACGC
AACTCCGTCATCGTGGATGTCAATATTGGCAACATAAGCACCTGTAGGATCGTACAGGTTTACGCTTGAT
TTCACCGCTGGCGTCAATGACTGCTCATACTGCGTAAGAGTCTTTAACATAAGCACCTGTAGGATCGTAC
AGGTTTACGCTAGGCTCCTTTGTCAAAAGTGATCGCTAACATAAGCACCTGTAGGATCGTACAGGTTTAC
GCCTTCACGGGATAATGTGTTCTACAACATAAGCACCTGTAGGATCGTACAGGTTTACGCGCTTAAGTCA
ATCCAATGCGTTCAGGTGCAACATAAGCACCTGTAGGATCGTACAGGTTTACGCAACTCCGTCATCGTGG
ATGTCAATATTGGCAACATAAGCACCTGTAGGATCGTACAGGTTTACGCTTGATTTCACCGCTGGCGTCA
ATTACTAGAGGCTCATACTGCGTAAGAGTCTTTAACATAAGCACCTGTAGGATCGTACAGGTTTACGCTA
GGCTCCTTTGTCAAAAGTGATCGCTAACATAAGCACCTGTAGGATCGTACAGGTTTACGCCTTCACGGGA
TAATGTGTTCTACAACATAAGCACCTGTAGGATCGTACAGGTTTACGCGCTTAAGTCAATCCAATGCGTT
CAGGTGCAACATAAGCACCTGTAGGATCGTACAGGTTTACGCAACTCCGTCATCGTGGATGTCAATATTG
GCAACATAAGCACCTGTAGGATCGTACAGGTTTACGCTTGATTTCACCGCTGGCGTCAATGAGTGCTCAT
ACTGCGTAAGAGTCTTTAACATAAGCACCTGTAGGATCGTACAGGTTTACGCTAGGCTCCTTTGTCAAAA
GTGATCGCTAACATAAGCACCTGTAGGATCGTACAGGTTTACGCCTTCACGGGATAATGTGTTCTACAAC
ATAAGCACCTGTAGGATCGTACAGGTTTACGCGCTTAAGTCAATCCAATGCGTTCAGGTGCAACATAAGC
ACCTGTAGGATCGTACAGGTTTACGCAACTCCGTCATCGTGGATGTCAATATTGGCAACATAAGCACCTG
TAGGATCGTACAGGTTTACGCTTGATTTCACCGCTGGCGTCAATTTCCGCTCATACTGCGTAAGAGTCTT
TAACATAAGCACCTGTAGGATCGTACAGGTTTACGCTAGGCTCCTTTGTCAAAAGTGATCGCTAACATAA
GCACCTGTAGGATCGTACAGGTTTACGCCTTCACGGGATAATGTGTTCTACAACATAAGCACCTGTAGGA
TCGTACAGGTTTACGCGCTTAAGTCAATCCAATGCGTTCAGGTGCAACATAAGCACCTGTAGGATCGTAC
AGGTTTACGCAACTCCGTCATCGTGGATGTCAATATTGGCAACATAAGCACCTGTAGGATCGTACAGGTT
TACGCTTGATTTCACCGCTGGCGTCAATGACTGCTCATACTGCGTAAGAGTCTTTAACATAAGCACCTGT
AGGATCGTACAGGTTTACGCTAGGCTCCTTTGTCAAAAGTGATCGCTAACATAAGCACCTGTAGGATCGT
ACAGGTTTACGCCTTCACGGGATAATGTGTTCTACAACATAAGCACCTGTAGGATCGTACAGGTTTACGC
GCTTAAGTCAATCCAATGCGTTCAGGTGCAACATAAGCACCTGTAGGATCGTACAGGTTTACGCAACTCC
GTCATCGTGGATGTCAATATTGGCAACATAAGCACCTGTAGGATCGTACAGGTTTACGCTTGATTTCACC
GCTGGCGTCAATTACTAGAGGCTCATACTGCGTAAGAGTCTTTAACATAAGCACCTGTAGGATCGTACAG
GTTTACGCTAGGCTCCTTTGTCAAAAGTGATCGCTAACATAAGCACCTGTAGGATCGTACAGGTTTACGC
CTTCACGGGATAATGTGTTCTACAACATAAGCACCTGTAGGATCGTACAGGTTTACGCGCTTAAGTCAAT
CCAATGCGTTCAGGTGCAACATAAGCACCTGTAGGATCGTACAGGTTTACGCAACTCCGTCATCGTGGAT
GTCAATATTGGCAACATAAGCACCTGTAGGATCGTACAGGTTTACGCTTGATTTCACCGCTGGCGTCAAT
GAGTGCTCATACTGCGTAAGAGTCTTTAACATAAGCACCTGTAGGATCGTACAGGTTTACGCTAGGCTCC
TTTGTCAAAAGTGATCGCTAACATAAGCACCTGTAGGATCGTACAGGTTTACGCCTTCACGGGATAATGT
GTTCTACAACATAAGCACCTGTAGGATCGTACAGGTTTACGCGCTTAAGTCAATCCAATGCGTTCAGGTG
CAACATAAGCACCTGTAGGATCGTACAGGTTTACGCAACTCCGTCATCGTGGATGTCAATATTGGCAACA
TAAGCACCTGTAGGATCGTACAGGTTTACGCTTGATTTCACCGCTGGCGTCAATTTCCGCTCATACTGCG
TAAGAGTCTTTAACATAAGCACCTGTAGGATCGTACAGGTTTACGCTAGGCTCCTTTGTCAAAAGTGATC
GCTAACATAAGCACCTGTAGGATCGTACAGGTTTACGCCTTCACGGGATAATGTGTTCTACAACATAAGC
ACCTGTAGGATCGTACAGGTTTACGCGCTTAAGTCAATCCAATGCGTTCAGGTGCAACATAAGCACCTGT
AGGATCGTACAGGTTTACGCAACTCCGTCATCGTGGATGTCAATATTGGCAACATAAGCACCTGTAGGAT
CGTACAGGTTTACGCTTGATTTCACCGCTGGCGTCAATGACTGCTCATACTGCGTAAGAGTCTTTAACAT
AAGCACCTGTAGGATCGTACAGGTTTACGCTAGGCTCCTTTGTCAAAAGTGATCGCTAACATAAGCACCT
GTAGGATCGTACAGGTTTACGCCTTCACGGGATAATGTGTTCTACAACATAAGCACCTGTAGGATCGTAC
AGGTTTACGCGCTTAAGTCAATCCAATGCGTTCAGGTGCAACATAAGCACCTGTAGGATCGTACAGGTTT
ACGCAACTCCGTCATCGTGGATGTCAATATTGGCAACATAAGCACCTGTAGGATCGTACAGGTTTACGCT
TGATTTCACCGCTGGCGTCAATTACTAGAGGCTCATACTGCGTAAGAGTCTTTAACATAAGCACCTGTAG
GATCGTACAGGTTTACGCTAGGCTCCTTTGTCAAAAGTGATCGCTAACATAAGCACCTGTAGGATCGTAC
AGGTTTACGCCTTCACGGGATAATGTGTTCTACAACATAAGCACCTGTAGGATCGTACAGGTTTACGCGC
TTAAGTCAATCCAATGCGTTCAGGTGCAACATAAGCACCTGTAGGATCGTACAGGTTTACGCAACTCCGT
CATCGTGGATGTCAATATTGGCAACATAAGCACCTGTAGGATCGTACAGGTTTACGCTTGATTTCACCGC
TGGCGTCAATGAGTGCTCATACTGCGTAAGAGTCTTTAACATAAGCACCTGTAGGATCGTACAGGTTTAC
GCTAGGCTCCTTTGTCAAAAGTGATCGCTAACATAAGCACCTGTAGGATCGTACAGGTTTACGCCTTCAC
GGGATAATGTGTTCTACAACATAAGCACCTGTAGGATCGTACAGGTTTACGCGCTTAAGTCAATCCAATG
CGTTCAGGTGCAACATAAGCACCTGTAGGATCGTACAGGTTTACGCAACTCCGTCATCGTGGATGTCAAT
ATTGGCAACATAAGCACCTGTAGGATCGTACAGGTTTACGCTTGATTTCACCGCTGGCGTCAATTTCCGC
TCATACTGCGTAAGAGTCTTTAACATAAGCACCTGTAGGATCGTACAGGTTTACGCTAGGCTCCTTTGTC
AAAAGTGATCGCTAACATAAGCACCTGTAGGATCGTACAGGTTTACGCCTTCACGGGATAATGTGTTCTA
CAACATAAGCACCTGTAGGATCGTACAGGTTTACGCGCTTAAGTCAATCCAATGCGTTCAGGTGCAACAT
AAGCACCTGTAGGATCGTACAGGTTTACGCAACTCCGTCATCGTGGATGTCAATATTGGCAACATAAGCA
CCTGTAGGATCGTACAGGTTTACGCTTGATTTCACCGCTGGCGTCAATGACTGCTCATACTGCGTAAGAG
TCTTTAACATAAGCACCTGTAGGATCGTACAGGTTTACGCTAGGCTCCTTTGTCAAAAGTGATCGCTAAC
ATAAGCACCTGTAGGATCGTACAGGTTTACGCCTTCACGGGATAATGTGTTCTACAACATAAGCACCTGT
AGGATCGTACAGGTTTACGCGCTTAAGTCAATCCAATGCGTTCAGGTGCAACATAAGCACCTGTAGGATC
GTACAGGTTTACGCAACTCCGTCATCGTGGATGTCAATATTGGCAACATAAGCACCTGTAGGATCGTACA
GGTTTACGCTTGATTTCACCGCTGGCGTCAATTACTAGAGATCGATTTTAGAGCTGCCTCCCTATCAGTG
ATAGAGATTGCTACAACTGCAAGGTAGTCCCGGTATCCCTATCAGTGATAGAGACTGATAGCTACGAGTC
TGAGATCCTACTTGTCCCTATCAGTGATAGAGACAGTACCGAGTTTTCCCTATCAGTGATAGAGAGCTCA
TACTGCGACAGAGTCTTTTCCCTATCAGTGATAGAGATAGGCTCCTTTGTCAAAAGTGATCGCTTCCCTA
TCAGTGATAGAGACTTCACGGGATAATGTGTTCTACTCCCTATCAGTGATAGAGAGCTTAAGTCAATCCA
ATGCGTTCAGGTGCTCCCTATCAGTGATAGAGAAACTCCGTCATCGTGGATGTCAATACTGACTCCCTAT
CAGTGATAGAGATTGATTTCACCGCTGGCGTCAATTCCCTATCAGTGATAGAGACTTAGGTGTCCCTAGA
ATTACTAGAGATCGATTTTAGAGCTGCCTCCCTATCAGTGATAGAGATTGCTACAACTGCAAGGTAGTCC
CGGTATCCCTATCAGTGATAGAGACTGATAGCTACGAGTCTGAGATCCTACTTGTCCCTATCAGTGATAG
AGACAGTACCGAGTTTTCCCTATCAGTGATAGAGAGCTCATACTGCGACAGAGTCTTTTCCCTATCAGTG
ATAGAGATAGGCTCCTTTGTCAAAAGTGATCGCTTCCCTATCAGTGATAGAGACTTCACGGGATAATGTG
TTCTACTCCCTATCAGTGATAGAGAGCTTAAGTCAATCCAATGCGTTCAGGTGCTCCCTATCAGTGATAG
AGAAACTCCGTCATCGTGGATGTCAATACTGACTCCCTATCAGTGATAGAGATTGATTTCACCGCTGGCG
TCAATTCCCTATCAGTGATAGAGACTTAGGTGTCCCTAGAATTACTAGAGATCGATTTTAGAGCTGCCTC
CCTATCAGTGATAGAGATTGCTACAACTGCAAGGTAGTCCCGGTATCCCTATCAGTGATAGAGACTGATA
GCTACGAGTCTGAGATCCTACTTGTCCCTATCAGTGATAGAGACAGTACCGAGTTTTCCCTATCAGTGAT
AGAGAGCTCATACTGCGACAGAGTCTTTTCCCTATCAGTGATAGAGATAGGCTCCTTTGTCAAAAGTGAT
CGCTTCCCTATCAGTGATAGAGACTTCACGGGATAATGTGTTCTACTCCCTATCAGTGATAGAGAGCTTA
AGTCAATCCAATGCGTTCAGGTGCTCCCTATCAGTGATAGAGAAACTCCGTCATCGTGGATGTCAATACT
GACTCCCTATCAGTGATAGAGATTGATTTCACCGCTGGCGTCAATTCCCTATCAGTGATAGAGACTTAGG
TGTCCCTAGAATTACTAGAGATCGATTTTAGAGCTGCCTCCCTATCAGTGATAGAGATTGCTACAACTGC
AAGGTAGTCCCGGTATCCCTATCAGTGATAGAGACTGATAGCTACGAGTCTGAGATCCTACTTGTCCCTA
TCAGTGATAGAGACAGTACCGAGTTTTCCCTATCAGTGATAGAGAGCTCATACTGCGACAGAGTCTTTTC
CCTATCAGTGATAGAGATAGGCTCCTTTGTCAAAAGTGATCGCTTCCCTATCAGTGATAGAGACTTCACG
GGATAATGTGTTCTACTCCCTATCAGTGATAGAGAGCTTAAGTCAATCCAATGCGTTCAGGTGCTCCCTA
TCAGTGATAGAGAAACTCCGTCATCGTGGATGTCAATACTGACTCCCTATCAGTGATAGAGATTGATTTC
ACCGCTGGCGTCAATTCCCTATCAGTGATAGAGACTTAGGTGTCCCTAGAATTACTAGAGCCAGGCATCA
AATAAAACGAAAGGCTCAGTCGAAAGACTGGGCCTTTCGTTTTATCTGTTGTTTGTCGGTGAACGCTCTC
TACTAGAGTCACACTGGCTCACCTTCGGGTGGGCCTTTCTGCGTTTATA
